Addgene plasmid #68218: pEGB3 Pnos:Luciferase:Tnos-SF-35S:Renilla:Tnos-35S:P19:Tnos-SF (GB1116)
Purpose: Module composed of 3 transcriptional units: Luciferase and Renilla proteins, and the Tomato bushy stunt virus (TBSV) silencing suppressor P19 plant expression
Depositing lab: Diego Orzaez. Depositing organization: Agencia Estatal Consejo Superior de Investigaciones Científicas, M.P. Publication: GoldenBraid 2.0: a comprehensive DNA assembly framework for plant synthetic biology. Sarrion-Perdigones A, Vazquez-Vilar M, Palaci J, Castelijns B, Forment J, Ziarsolo P, Blanca J, Granell A, Orzaez D. Plant Physiol. 2013 Jul;162(3):1618-31. 10.1104/pp.113.217661 PubMed 23669743.
Backbone
  Vector backbone: pDGB3alpha1
  Backbone manufacturer: self-made; derived from pCambia1302 generated at the Cambia Institute
  Vector type: Plant Expression, Luciferase, Synthetic Biology
Growth in bacteria
  Bacterial resistance: Kanamycin, 50 μg/mL
  Growth temperature: 37°C
  Growth strain: DH5alpha
  Copy number: High Copy
Gene/Insert
  Gene/Insert name: Luc / Renilla / P19
  Insert size (bp): 7468
  Mutation: BsaI and BsmBI sites removed
  Promoter: Pnos / 35S / 35S
  Cloning method: Restriction Enzyme; 5′ cloning site BsaI (destroyed during cloning); 3′ cloning site BsaI (destroyed during cloning)
  Sequencing primers: 5′ GGTGGCAGGATATATTGTGG
Terms and licenses: Academic/Nonprofit Terms; Industry Terms: Not Available to Industry
Depositor comments: insert can be released with BsmBI
How to cite: pEGB3 Pnos:Luciferase:Tnos-SF-35S:Renilla:Tnos-35S:P19:Tnos-SF (GB1116) was a gift from Diego Orzaez (Addgene plasmid # 68218 ; http://n2t.net/addgene:68218 ; RRID:Addgene_68218)
