[The description below was written by a language model from this plasmid's Addgene catalogue record and pLannotate feature annotations shown in this document.]
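Description:
pEGB3 Pnos:Luciferase:Tnos-SF-35S:Renilla:Tnos-35S:P19:Tnos-SF (GB1116) is a GoldenBraid 2.0 binary plant expression vector of about 13.8 kb, built in the pDGB3alpha1 destination backbone, which derives from pCambia1302. It carries a ColE1/pBR322-type origin with the bom mobilisation region for high-copy propagation in E. coli. The pVS1 oriV, RepA and StaA functions support replication and stable maintenance in Agrobacterium. Bacterial selection is by kanamycin through an aph(3')-Ia gene located outside the T-DNA. Nopaline-type left and right border repeats flank the payload, so the whole module can be delivered to plant cells by Agrobacterium-mediated transfer. No plant selectable marker is annotated between the borders.

The roughly 7.5 kb insert comprises three transcriptional units in the same orientation, each ending in a NOS terminator. Firefly luciferase (luc+) is driven by the comparatively weak nopaline synthase promoter. Renilla luciferase is driven by the CaMV 35S promoter with a fragment of the TMV Ω translational enhancer, as is the Tomato bushy stunt virus P19 protein, an siRNA-binding suppressor of post-transcriptional gene silencing. The "SF" segments in the name are not defined in the record; they appear to correspond to non-coding spacer regions after the units, where the annotation detects only AmpR promoter fragments. Internal BsaI and BsmBI sites were removed for compatibility with GoldenBraid assembly. The BsaI cloning sites were destroyed during construction, and the module can be released with BsmBI for further assembly.

The arrangement suits dual-luciferase ratiometric assays, with constitutive Renilla available as an internal normaliser for the Pnos-driven firefly signal and P19 sustaining expression. The record itself states only that the module is for plant expression of the three proteins.
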