Features (pLannotate 1.2.2; 26 found; start..end, strand, type, name):
     83..262     +  promoter       NOS promoter: nopaline synthase promoter
    297..1949    +  CDS            luciferase: firefly luciferase; luc+; enhanced luc+ version of the luciferase gene
   1976..2228    +  terminator     NOS terminator: nopaline synthase terminator and poly(A) signal
   2349..2436    +  promoter       AmpR promoter (fragment): bla
   3400..3744    +  promoter       CaMV 35S promoter: strong constitutive promoter from cauliflower mosaic virus
   3697..3743    +  promoter       minimal CaMV 35S promoter: minimal 35S promoter from cauliflower mosaic virus
   3775..3800    +  misc_feature   TMV Ω (fragment): translational enhancer from the tobacco mosaic virus 5'-leader sequence (Gallie et al., 1988)
   3817..4752    +  CDS            Rluc: luciferase from the anthozoan coelenterate Renilla reniformis (sea pansy)
   4779..5031    +  terminator     NOS terminator: nopaline synthase terminator and poly(A) signal
   5152..5239    +  promoter       AmpR promoter (fragment): bla
   5875..6219    +  promoter       CaMV 35S promoter: strong constitutive promoter from cauliflower mosaic virus
   6172..6218    +  promoter       minimal CaMV 35S promoter: minimal 35S promoter from cauliflower mosaic virus
   6250..6275    +  misc_feature   TMV Ω (fragment): translational enhancer from the tobacco mosaic virus 5'-leader sequence (Gallie et al., 1988)
   6292..6807    +  CDS            P19_TBSVC: Experimental evidence at protein level: Swiss-Prot protein existence level 1. Acts as a suppressor of RNA-mediated gene silencing, also known as post-transcriptional gene silencing (PTGS), a mechanism of plant viral defense that limits the accumulation of viral RNAs. Binds to short interfering RNAs (siRNAs) with high affinity. Acts as a molecular caliper to specifically select siRNAs based on the length of the duplex region of the RNA (By similarity). From Tomato bushy stunt virus (strain Cherry) (TBSV).
   6834..7086    +  terminator     NOS terminator: nopaline synthase terminator and poly(A) signal
   7207..7294    +  promoter       AmpR promoter (fragment): bla
   7489..7513    +  misc_feature   RB T-DNA repeat: right border repeat from nopaline C58 T-DNA
   7853..8254    +  CDS            Y4CG_SINFN (fragment): Protein inferred from homology: Swiss-Prot protein existence level 3. From Sinorhizobium fredii (strain NBRC 101917 / NGR234).
   8814..9443    +  CDS            pVS1 StaA: stability protein from the Pseudomonas plasmid pVS1 (Heeb et al., 2000)
   9876..10944   +  CDS            pVS1 RepA (fragment): replication protein from the Pseudomonas plasmid pVS1 (Heeb et al., 2000)
  11010..11204   +  rep_origin     pVS1 oriV: origin of replication for the Pseudomonas plasmid pVS1 (Heeb et al., 2000)
  11407..11446   +  CDS            rop (fragment): Rop protein, which maintains plasmids at low copy number; rop
  11548..11688   +  misc_feature   bom: basis of mobility region from pBR322
  11874..12462   -  rep_origin     ori: high-copy-number ColE1/pMB1/pBR322/pUC origin of replication
  12550..13365   -  CDS            KanR: aminoglycoside phosphotransferase; aph(3')-Ia; confers resistance to kanamycin in bacteria or G418 (Geneticin®) in eukaryotes
  13798..13822   +  misc_feature   LB T-DNA repeat: left border repeat from nopaline C58 T-DNA
>Addgene plasmid #68218 | pEGB3 Pnos:Luciferase:Tnos-SF-35S:Renilla:Tnos-35S:P19:Tnos-SF (GB1116) | depositor full sequence | sequence record 135582 | pEGB3 Pnos:Luciferase:Tnos-SF-35S:Renilla:Tnos-35S:P19:Tnos-SF (GB1116) sequence 13839 bps
GGAGATACATGAGAATTAAGGGAGTCACGGTATGACCCCCGCCGATGACGCGGGACAAGCCGTTTTACGT
TTGGAACTGACAGAACCGCAACGTTGAAGGAGCCACTGAGCCGCGGGTTTCTGGAGTTTAATGAGCTAAG
CACATACGTCAGAAACCATTATTGCGCGTTCAAAAGTCGCCTAAGGTCACTATCAGCTAGCAAATATTTC
TTGTCAAAAATGCTCCACTGACGTTCCATAAATTCCCCTCGGTATCCAATTAGAGTCTCATATTCACTCT
CAACTCGATCGAGGCAATGGAAGACGCCAAAAACATAAAGAAAGGCCCGGCGCCATTCTATCCGCTGGAA
GATGGAACCGCTGGAGAGCAACTGCATAAGGCTATGAAGAGATACGCCCTGGTTCCTGGAACAATTGCTT
TTACAGATGCACATATCGAGGTGGACATCACTTACGCTGAGTACTTCGAAATGTCCGTTCGGTTGGCAGA
AGCTATGAAACGATATGGGCTGAATACAAATCACAGAATCGTCGTATGCAGTGAAAACTCTCTTCAATTC
TTTATGCCGGTGTTGGGCGCGTTATTTATCGGAGTTGCAGTTGCGCCCGCGAACGACATTTATAATGAAC
GTGAATTGCTCAACAGTATGGGCATTTCGCAGCCTACCGTGGTGTTCGTTTCCAAAAAGGGGTTGCAAAA
AATTTTGAACGTGCAAAAAAAGCTCCCAATCATCCAAAAAATTATTATCATGGATTCTAAAACGGATTAC
CAGGGATTTCAGTCGATGTACACGTTCGTCACATCTCATCTACCTCCCGGTTTTAATGAATACGATTTTG
TGCCAGAGTCCTTCGATAGGGACAAGACAATTGCACTGATCATGAACTCCTCTGGATCTACTGGTCTGCC
TAAAGGTGTCGCTCTGCCTCATAGAACTGCCTGCGTGAGATTCTCGCATGCCAGAGATCCTATTTTTGGC
AATCAAATCATTCCGGATACTGCGATTTTAAGTGTTGTTCCATTCCATCACGGTTTTGGAATGTTTACTA
CACTCGGATATTTGATATGTGGATTTCGAGTCGTCTTAATGTATAGATTTGAAGAAGAGCTGTTTCTGAG
GAGCCTTCAGGATTACAAGATTCAAAGTGCGCTGCTGGTGCCAACCCTATTCTCCTTCTTCGCCAAAAGC
ACTCTGATTGACAAATACGATTTATCTAATTTACACGAAATTGCTTCTGGTGGCGCTCCCCTCTCTAAGG
AAGTCGGGGAAGCGGTTGCCAAGAGGTTCCATCTGCCAGGTATCAGGCAAGGATATGGGCTCACTGAGAC
TACATCAGCTATTCTGATTACACCCGAGGGGGATGATAAACCGGGCGCGGTCGGTAAAGTTGTTCCATTT
TTTGAAGCGAAGGTTGTGGATCTGGATACCGGGAAAACGCTGGGCGTTAATCAAAGAGGCGAACTGTGTG
TGAGAGGTCCTATGATTATGTCCGGTTATGTAAACAATCCGGAAGCGACCAACGCCTTGATTGACAAGGA
TGGATGGCTACATTCTGGAGACATAGCTTACTGGGACGAAGACGAACACTTCTTCATCGTTGACCGCCTG
AAGTCTCTGATTAAGTACAAAGGCTATCAGGTGGCTCCCGCTGAATTGGAATCCATCTTGCTCCAACACC
CCAACATCTTCGACGCAGGTGTCGCAGGTCTTCCCGACGATGACGCCGGTGAACTTCCCGCCGCCGTTGT
TGTTTTGGAGCACGGAAAGACGATGACGGAAAAAGAGATCGTGGATTACGTCGCCAGTCAAGTAACAACC
GCGAAAAAGTTGCGCGGAGGAGTTGTGTTTGTGGACGAAGTACCGAAAGGTCTTACCGGAAAACTCGACG
CAAGAAAAATCAGAGAGATCCTCATAAAGGCCAAGAAGGGCGGAAAGATCGCCGTGTAATGAGCTTGGAA
TGGATCTTCGATCCCGATCGTTCAAACATTTGGCAATAAAGTTTCTTAAGATTGAATCCTGTTGCCGGTC
TTGCGACGATTATCATATAATTTCTGTTGAATTACGTTAAGCATGTAATAATTAACATGTAATGCATGAC
GTTATTTATGAGATGGGTTTTTATGATTAGAGTCCCGCAATTATACATTTAATACGCGATAGAAAACAAA
ATATAGCGCGCAAACTAGGATAAATTATCGCGCGCGGTGTCATCTATGTTACTAGATCGGGAATTGCCAA
GCTAATTCTTGAAGACGAAAGGGCCTCGTGATACGCCTATTTTTATAGGTTAATGTCATGATAATAATGG
TTTCTTAGACGTCAGGTGGCACTTTTCGGGGAAATGTGCGCGGAACCCCTATTTGTTTATTTTTCTAAAT
ACATTCAAATATGTATCCGCTCATGAGACAATAACCCTGATAAATGCTTCAATAATGGGACCGACTCGCG
CTGTCAGGAGAGCGAAATGATTGATGAAGAACAATGGTGGATGAAGAACAAAGAAGGAGGGAGCTTTTGT
TCAAGATGAACAAAGAACAATAGTGGATGAAGAACAAAGTGAAAAAAATAAAAAAAAATGTATGGTTAAA
TAAAGAGTAAAGTTACCATTGAGACTCCTGACAGCGAAATGATTGATGAAGAACAATGGTGGATGAAGAA
CAAAGAAGGAGGGAGCTTTTGTTCAAGATGAACAAAGAACAATAGTGGATGAAGAACAAAGTGAAAAAAA
TAAAAAAAAATGTATGGTTAAATAAAGAGTAAAGTTACCATTGAGACTCCGTCAGGAGACTAGAGCCAAG
CTGATCTCCTTTGCCCCGGAGATCACCATGGACGACTTTCTCTATCTCTACGATCTAGGAAGAAAGTTCG
ACGGAGAAGGTGACGATACCATGTTCACCACCGATAATGAGAAGATTAGCCTCTTCAATTTCAGAAAGAA
TGCTGACCCACAGATGGTTAGAGAGGCCTACGCGGCAGGTCTGATCAAGACGATCTACCCGAGTAATAAT
CTCCAGGAGATCAAATACCTTCCCAAGAAGGTTAAAGATGCAGTCAAAAGATTCAGGACTAACTGCATCA
AGAACACAGAGAAAGATATATTTCTCAAGATCAGAAGTACTATTCCAGTATGGACGATTCAAGGCTTGCT
TCATAAACCAAGGCAAGTAATAGAGATTGGAGTCTCTAAGAAAGTAGTTCCTACTGAATCAAAGGCCATG
GAGTCAAAAATTCAGATCGAGGATCTAACAGAACTCGCCGTGAAGACTGGCGAACAGTTCATACAGAGTC
TTTTACGACTCAATGACAAGAAGAAAATCTTCGTCAACATGGTGGAGCACGACACTCTCGTCTACTCCAA
GAATATCAAAGATACAGTCTCAGAAGACCAAAGGGCTATTGAGACTTTTCAACAAAGGGTAATATCGGGA
AACCTCCTCGGATTCCATTGCCCAGCTATCTGTCACTTCATCAAAAGGACAGTAGAAAAGGAAGGTGGCA
CCTACAAATGCCATCATTGCGATAAAGGAAAGGCTATCGTTCAAGATGCCCCTGCCGACAGTGGTCCCAA
AGATGGACCCCCACCCACGAGGAGCATCGTGGAAAAAGAAGACGTTCCAACCACGTCTTCAAAGCAAGTG
GATTGATGTGATATCTCCACTGACGTAAGGGATGACGCACAATCCCACTATCCTTCGCAAGACCCTTCCT
CTATATAAGGAAGTTCATTTCATTTGGAGAGGACTCCGGTATTTTTACAACAATACCACAACAAAACAAA
CAACAAACAACATTACAATTTACTATTCTAGTCGAAATGACTTCGAAAGTTTATGATCCAGAACAAAGGA
AACGGATGATAACTGGTCCGCAGTGGTGGGCCAGATGTAAACAAATGAATGTTCTTGATTCATTTATTAA
TTATTATGATTCAGAAAAACATGCAGAAAATGCTGTTATTTTTTTACATGGTAACGCGGCCTCTTCTTAT
TTATGGCGACATGTTGTGCCACATATTGAGCCAGTAGCGCGGTGTATTATACCAGACCTTATTGGTATGG
GCAAATCAGGCAAATCTGGTAATGGTTCTTATAGGTTACTTGATCATTACAAATATCTTACTGCATGGTT
TGAACTTCTTAATTTACCAAAGAAGATCATTTTTGTCGGCCATGATTGGGGTGCTTGTTTGGCATTTCAT
TATAGCTATGAGCATCAAGATAAGATCAAAGCAATAGTTCACGCTGAAAGTGTAGTAGATGTGATTGAAT
CATGGGATGAATGGCCTGATATTGAAGAAGATATTGCGTTGATCAAATCTGAAGAAGGAGAAAAAATGGT
TTTGGAGAATAACTTCTTCGTGGAAACCATGTTGCCATCAAAAATCATGAGAAAGTTAGAACCAGAAGAA
TTTGCAGCATATCTTGAACCATTCAAAGAGAAAGGTGAAGTTCGTCGTCCAACATTATCATGGCCTCGTG
AAATCCCGTTAGTAAAAGGTGGTAAACCTGACGTTGTACAAATTGTTAGGAATTATAATGCTTATCTACG
TGCAAGTGATGATTTACCAAAAATGTTTATTGAATCGGACCCAGGATTCTTTTCCAATGCTATTGTTGAA
GGTGCCAAGAAGTTTCCTAATACTGAATTTGTCAAAGTAAAAGGTCTTCATTTTTCGCAAGAAGATGCAC
CTGATGAAATGGGAAAATATATCAAATCGTTCGTTGAGCGAGTTCTCAAAAATGAACAATAATGAGCTTG
GAATGGATCTTCGATCCCGATCGTTCAAACATTTGGCAATAAAGTTTCTTAAGATTGAATCCTGTTGCCG
GTCTTGCGACGATTATCATATAATTTCTGTTGAATTACGTTAAGCATGTAATAATTAACATGTAATGCAT
GACGTTATTTATGAGATGGGTTTTTATGATTAGAGTCCCGCAATTATACATTTAATACGCGATAGAAAAC
AAAATATAGCGCGCAAACTAGGATAAATTATCGCGCDCGGTGTCATCTATGTTACTAGATCGGGAATTGC
CAAGCTAATTCTTGAAGACGAAAGGGCCTCGTGATACGCCTATTTTTATAGGTTAATGTCATGATAATAA
TGGTTTCTTAGACGTCAGGTGGCACTTTTCGGGGAAATGTGCGCGGAACCCCTATTTGTTTATTTTTCTA
AATACATTCAAATATGTATCCGCTCATGAGACAATAACCCTGATAAATGCTTCAATAATGGGACCGACTC
GCGCTGTCAGGAGACTAGAGCCAAGCTGATCTCCTTTGCCCCGGAGATCACCATGGACGACTTTCTCTAT
CTCTACGATCTAGGAAGAAAGTTCGACGGAGAAGGTGACGATACCATGTTCACCACCGATAATGAGAAGA
TTAGCCTCTTCAATTTCAGAAAGAATGCTGACCCACAGATGGTTAGAGAGGCCTACGCGGCAGGTCTGAT
CAAGACGATCTACCCGAGTAATAATCTCCAGGAGATCAAATACCTTCCCAAGAAGGTTAAAGATGCAGTC
AAAAGATTCAGGACTAACTGCATCAAGAACACAGAGAAAGATATATTTCTCAAGATCAGAAGTACTATTC
CAGTATGGACGATTCAAGGCTTGCTTCATAAACCAAGGCAAGTAATAGAGATTGGAGTCTCTAAGAAAGT
AGTTCCTACTGAATCAAAGGCCATGGAGTCAAAAATTCAGATCGAGGATCTAACAGAACTCGCCGTGAAG
ACTGGCGAACAGTTCATACAGAGTCTTTTACGACTCAATGACAAGAAGAAAATCTTCGTCAACATGGTGG
AGCACGACACTCTCGTCTACTCCAAGAATATCAAAGATACAGTCTCAGAAGACCAAAGGGCTATTGAGAC
TTTTCAACAAAGGGTAATATCGGGAAACCTCCTCGGATTCCATTGCCCAGCTATCTGTCACTTCATCAAA
AGGACAGTAGAAAAGGAAGGTGGCACCTACAAATGCCATCATTGCGATAAAGGAAAGGCTATCGTTCAAG
ATGCCTCTGCCGACAGTGGTCCCAAAGATGGACCCCCACCCACGAGGAGCATCGTGGAAAAAGAAGACGT
TCCAACCACGTCTTCAAAGCAAGTGGATTGATGTGATATCTCCACTGACGTAAGGGATGACGCACAATCC
CACTATCCTTCGCAAGACCCTTCCTCTATATAAGGAAGTTCATTTCATTTGGAGAGGACTCCGGTATTTT
TACAACAATACCACAACAAAACAAACAACAAACAACATTACAATTTACTATTCTAGTCGAAATGGAACGA
GCTATACAAGGAAACGACGCTAGGGAACAAGCTAACAGTGAACGTTGGGATGGAGGATCAGGAGGTACCA
CTTCTCCCTTCAAACTTCCTGACGAAAGTCCGAGTTGGACTGAGTGGCGGCTACATAACGATGAGACTAA
TTCGAATCAAGATAATCCCCTTGGTTTCAAGGAAAGCTGGGGTTTCGGGAAAGTTGTATTTAAGAGATAT
CTCAGATACGACAGGACGGAAGCTTCACTGCACAGAGTCCTTGGATCTTGGACGGGAGATTCGGTTAACT
ATGCAGCATCTCGATTTTTCGGTTTCGACCAGATCGGATGTACCTATAGTATTCGGTTTCGAGGAGTTAG
TATCACCGTTTCTGGAGGCTCTCGAACTCTTCAGCATCTCTGTGAGATGGCAATTCGGTCTAAGCAAGAA
CTGCTACAGCTTGCCCCAATCGAAGTGGAAAGTAATGTATCAAGAGGATGCCCTGAAGGTACTGAAACCT
TCGAAAAAGAAAGCGAGTGAGCTTGGAATGGATCTTCGATCCCGATCGTTCAAACATTTGGCAATAAAGT
TTCTTAAGATTGAATCCTGTTGCCGGTCTTGCGACGATTATCATATAATTTCTGTTGAATTACGTTAAGC
ATGTAATAATTAACATGTAATGCATGACGTTATTTATGAGATGGGTTTTTATGATTAGAGTCCCGCAATT
ATACATTTAATACGCGATAGAAAACAAAATATAGCGCGCAAACTAGGATAAATTATCGCGCGCGGTGTCA
TCTATGTTACTAGATCGGGAATTGCCAAGCTAATTCTTGAAGACGAAAGGGCCTCGTGATACGCCTATTT
TTATAGGTTAATGTCATGATAATAATGGTTTCTTAGACGTCAGGTGGCACTTTTCGGGGAAATGTGCGCG
GAACCCCTATTTGTTTATTTTTCTAAATACATTCAAATATGTATCCGCTCATGAGACAATAACCCTGATA
AATGCTTCAATAATGGGACCGACTCGCGCTGTCAGGAGTCTCAATGGTAACTTTACTCTTTATTTAACCA
TACATTTTTTTTTATTTTTTTCACTTTGTTCTTCATCCACTATTGTTCTTTGTTCATCTTGAACAAAAGC
TCCCTCCTTCTTTGTTCTTCATCCACCATTGTTCTTCATCAATCATTTCGCTGTCATGAGACGAATTCTG
ACAGGATATATTGGCGGGTAAACCTAAGAGAAAAGAGCGTTTATTAGAATAATCGGATATTTAAAAGGGC
GTGAAAAGGTTTATCCGTTCGTCCATTTGTATGTGCATGCCAACCACAGGGTTCCCCTCGGGATCAAAGT
ACTTTGATCCAACCCCTCCGCTGCTATAGTGCAGTCGGCTTCTGACGTTCAGTGCAGCCGTCATCTGAAA
ACGACATGTCGCACAAGTCCTAAGTTACGCGACAGGCTGCCGCCCTGCCCTTTTCCTGGCGTTTTCTTGT
CGCGTGTTTTAGTCGCATAAAGTAGAATACTTGCGACTAGAACCGGAGACATTACGCCATGAACAAGAGC
GCCGCCGCTGGCCTGCTGGGCTATGCCCGCGTCAGCACCGACGACCAGGACTTGACCAACCAACGGGCCG
AACTGCACGCGGCCGGCTGCACCAAGCTGTTTTCCGAGAAGATCACCGGCACCAGGCGCGACCGCCCGGA
GCTGGCCAGGATGCTTGACCACCTACGCCCTGGCGACGTTGTGACAGTGACCAGGCTAGACCGCCTGGCC
CGCAGCACCCGCGACCTACTGGACATTGCCGAGCGCATCCAGGAGGCCGGCGCGGGCCTGCGTAGCCTGG
CAGAGCCGTGGGCCGACACCACCACGCCGGCCGGCCGCATGGTGTTGACCGTGTTCGCCGGCATTGCCGA
GTTCGAGCGTTCCCTAATCATCGACCGCACCCGGAGCGGGCGCGAGGCCGCCAAGGCCCGAGGCGTGAAG
TTTGGCCCCCGCCCTACCCTCACCCCGGCACAGATCGCGCACGCCCGCGAGCTGATCGACCAGGAAGGCC
GCACCGTGAAAGAGGCGGCTGCACTGCTTGGCGTGCATCGCTCGACCCTGTACCGCGCACTTGAGCGCAG
CGAGGAAGTGACGCCCACCGAGGCCAGGCGGCGCGGTGCCTTCCGTGAGGACGCATTGACCGAGGCCGAC
GCCCTGGCGGCCGCCGAGAATGAACGCCAAGAGGAACAAGCATGAAACCGCACCAGGACGGCCAGGACGA
ACCGTTTTTCATTACCGAAGAGATCGAGGCGGAGATGATCGCGGCCGGGTACGTGTTCGAGCCGCCCGCG
CACCTCTCAACCGTGCGGCTGCATGAAATCCTGGCCGGTTTGTCTGATGCCAAGCTGGCGGCCTGGCCGG
CCAGCTTGGCCGCTGAAGAAACCGAGCGCCGCCGTCTAAAAAGGTGATGTGTATTTGAGTAAAACAGCTT
GCGTCATGCGGTCGCTGCGTATATGATCCGATGAGTAAATAAACAAATACGCAAGGGGAACGCATGAAGG
TTATCGCTGTACTTAACCAGAAAGGCGGGTCAGGCAAGACGACCATCGGAACCCATCTAGCCCGCGCCCT
GCAACTCGCCGGGGCCGATGTTCTGTTAGTCGATTCCGATCCCCAGGGCAGTGCCCGCGATTGGGCGGCC
GTGCGGGAAGATCAACCGCTAACCGTTGTCGGCATCGACCGCCCGACGATTGACCGCGACGTGAAGGCCA
TCGGCCGGCGCGACTTCGTAGTGATCGACGGAGCGCCCCAGGCGGCGGACTTGGCTGTGTCCGCGATCAA
GGCAGCCGACTTCGTGCTGATTCCGGTGCAGCCAAGCCCTTACGACATATGGGCCACCGCCGACCTGGTG
GAGCTGGTTAAGCAGCGCATTGAGGTCACGGATGGAAGGCTACAAGCGGCCTTTGTCGTGTCGCGGGCGA
TCAAAGGCACGCGCATCGGCGGTGAGGTTGCCGAGGCGCTGGCCGGGTACGAGCTGCCCATTCTTGAGTC
CCGTATCACGCAGCGCGTGAGCTACCCAGGCACTGCCGCCGCCGGCACAACCGTTCTTGAATCAGAACCC
GAGGGCGACGCTGCCCGCGAGGTCCAGGCGCTGGCCGCTGAAATTAAATCAAAACTCATTTGAGTTAATG
AGGTAAAGAGAAAATGAGCAAAAGCACAAACACGCTAAGTGCCGGCCGTCCGAGCGCACGCAGCAGCAAG
GCTGCAACGTTGGCCAGCCTGGCAGACACGCCAGCCATGAAGCGGGTCAACTTTCAGTTGCCGGCGGAGG
ATCACACCAAGCTGAAGATGTACGCGGTACGCCAAGGCAAGACCATTACCGAGCTGCTATCTGAATAGAT
CGCGCAGCTACCAGAGTAAATGAGCAAATGAATAAATGAGTAGATGAATTTTAGCGGCTAAAGGAGGCGG
CATGGAAAATCAAGAACAACCAGGCACCGACGCCGTGGAATGCCCCATGTGTGGAGGAACGGGCGGTTGG
CCAGGCGTAAGCGGCTGGGTTGTCTGCCGGCCCTGCAATGGCACTGGAACCCCCAAGCCCGAGGAATCGG
CGTGACGGTCGCAAACCATCCGGCCCGGTACAAATCGGCGCGGCGCTGGGTGATGACCTGGTGGAGAAGT
TGAAGGCCGCGCAGGCCGCCCAGCGGCAACGCATCGAGGCAGAAGCACGCCCCGGTGAATCGTGGCAAGC
GGCCGCTGATCGAATCCGCAAAGAATCCCGGCAACCGCCGGCAGCCGGTGCGCCGTCGATTAGGAAGCCG
CCCAAGGGCGACGAGCAACCAGATTTTTTCGTTCCGATGCTCTATGACGTGGGCACCCGCGATAGTCGCA
GCATCATGGACGTGGCCGTTTTCCGTCTGTCGAAGCGTGACCGACGAGCTGGCGAGGTGATCCGCTACGA
GCTTCCAGACGGGCACGTAGAGGTTTCCGCAGGGCCGGCCGGCATGGCCAGTGTGTGGGATTACGACCTG
GTACTGATGGCGGTTTCCCATCTAACCGAATCCATGAACCGATACCGGGAAGGGAAGGGAGACAAGCCCG
GCCGCGTGTTCCGTCCACACGTTGCGGACGTACTCAAGTTCTGCCGGCGAGCCGATGGCGGAAAGCAGAA
AGACGACCTGGTAGAAACCTGCATTCGGTTAAACACCACGCACGTTGCCATGCAGCGTACGAAGAAGGCC
AAGAACGGCCGCCTGGTGACGGTATCCGAGGGTGAAGCCTTGATTAGCCGCTACAAGATCGTAAAGAGCG
AAACCGGGCGGCCGGAGTACATCGAGATCGAGCTAGCTGATTGGATGTACCGCGAGATCACAGAAGGCAA
GAACCCGGACGTGCTGACGGTTCACCCCGATTACTTTTTGATCGATCCCGGCATCGGCCGTTTTCTCTAC
CGCCTGGCACGCCGCGCCGCAGGCAAGGCAGAAGCCAGATGGTTGTTCAAGACGATCTACGAACGCAGTG
GCAGCGCCGGAGAGTTCAAGAAGTTCTGTTTCACCGTGCGCAAGCTGATCGGGTCAAATGACCTGCCGGA
GTACGATTTGAAGGAGGAGGCGGGGCAGGCTGGCCCGATCCTAGTCATGCGCTACCGCAACCTGATCGAG
GGCGAAGCATCCGCCGGTTCCTAATGTACGGAGCAGATGCTAGGGCAAATTGCCCTAGCAGGGGAAAAAG
GTCGAAAAGGACTCTTTCCTGTGGATAGCACGTACATTGGGAACCCAAAGCCGTACATTGGGAACCGGAA
CCCGTACATTGGGAACCCAAAGCCGTACATTGGGAACCGGTCACACATGTAAGTGACTGATATAAAAGAG
AAAAAAGGCGATTTTTCCGCCTAAAACTCTTTAAAACTTATTAAAACTCTTAAAACCCGCCTGGCCTGTG
CATAACTGTCTGGCCAGCGCACAGCCGAAGAGCTGCAAAAAGCGCCTACCCTTCGGTCGCTGCGCTCCCT
ACGCCCCGCCGCTTCGCGTCGGCCTATCGCGGCCGCTGGCCGCTCAAAAATGGCTGGCCTACGGCCAGGC
AATCTACCAGGGCGCGGACAAGCCGCGCCGTCGCCACTCGACCGCCGGCGCCCACATCAAGGCACCCTGC
CTCGCGCGTTTCGGTGATGACGGTGAAAACCTCTGACACATGCAGCTCCCGGTGACGGTCACAGCTTGTC
TGTAAGCGGATGCCGGGAGCAGACAAGCCCGTCAGGGCGCGTCAGCGGGTGTTGGCGGGTGTCGGGGCGC
AGCCATGACCCAGTCACGTAGCGATAGCGGAGTGTATACTGGCTTAACTATGCGGCATCAGAGCAGATTG
TACTGAGAGTGCACCATATGCGGTGTGAAATACCGCACAGATGCGTAAGGAGAAAATACCGCATCAGGCG
CTCTTCCGCTTCCTCGCTCACTGACTCGCTGCGCTCGGTCGTTCGGCTGCGGCGAGCGGTATCAGCTCAC
TCAAAGGCGGTAATACGGTTATCCACAGAATCAGGGGATAACGCAGGAAAGAACATGTGAGCAAAAGGCC
AGCAAAAGGCCAGGAACCGTAAAAAGGCCGCGTTGCTGGCGTTTTTCCATAGGCTCCGCCCCCCTGACGA
GCATCACAAAAATCGACGCTCAAGTCAGAGGTGGCGAAACCCGACAGGACTATAAAGATACCAGGCGTTT
CCCCCTGGAAGCTCCCTCGTGCGCTCTCCTGTTCCGACCCTGCCGCTTACCGGATACCTGTCCGCCTTTC
TCCCTTCGGGAAGCGTGGCGCTTTCTCATAGCTCACGCTGTAGGTATCTCAGTTCGGTGTAGGTCGTTCG
CTCCAAGCTGGGCTGTGTGCACGAACCCCCCGTTCAGCCCGACCGCTGCGCCTTATCCGGTAACTATCGT
CTTGAGTCCAACCCGGTAAGACACGACTTATCGCCACTGGCAGCAGCCACTGGTAACAGGATTAGCAGAG
CGAGGTATGTAGGCGGTGCTACAGAGTTCTTGAAGTGGTGGCCTAACTACGGCTACACTAGAAGGACAGT
ATTTGGTATCTGCGCTCTGCTGAAGCCAGTTACCTTCGGAAAAAGAGTTGGTAGCTCTTGATCCGGCAAA
CAAACCACCGCTGGTAGCGGTGGTTTTTTTGTTTGCAAGCAGCAGATTACGCGCAGAAAAAAAGGATCTC
AAGAAGATCCTTTGATCTTTTCTACGGGGTCTGACGCTCAGTGGAACGAAAACTCACGTTAAGGGATTTT
GGTCATGCATTCTAGGTGATTAGAAAAACTCATCGAGCATCAAATGAAACTGCAATTTATTCATATCAGG
ATTATCAATACCATATTTTTGAAAAAGCCGTTTCTGTAATGAAGGAGAAAACTCACCGAGGCAGTTCCAT
AGGATGGCAAGATCCTGGTATCGGTCTGCGATTCCGACTCGTCCAACATCAATACAACCTATTAATTTCC
CCTCGTCAAAAATAAGGTTATCAAGTGAGAAATCACCATGAGTGACGACTGAATCCGGTGAGAATGGCAA
AAGTTTATGCATTTCTTTCCAGACTTGTTCAACAGGCCAGCCATTACGCTCGTCATCAAAATCACTCGCA
TCAACCAAACCGTTATTCATTCGTGATTGCGCCTGAGCGAGTCGAAATACGCGATCGCTGTTAAAAGGAC
AATTACAAACAGGAATCGAATGCAACCGGCGCAGGAACACTGCCAGCGCATCAACAATATTTTCACCTGA
ATCAGGATATTCTTCTAATACCTGGAATGCTGTTTTCCCTGGGATCGCAGTGGTGAGTAACCATGCATCA
TCAGGAGTACGGATAAAATGCTTGATGGTCGGAAGAGGCATAAATTCCGTCAGCCAGTTTAGTCTGACCA
TCTCATCTGTAACATCATTGGCAACGCTACCTTTGCCATGTTTCAGAAACAACTCTGGCGCATCGGGCTT
CCCATACAATCGGTAGATTGTCGCACCTGATTGCCCGACATTATCGCGAGCCCATTTATACCCATATAAA
TCAGCATCCATGTTGGAATTTAATCGCGGCCTTGAGCAAGACGTTTCCCGTTGAATATGGCTCATAACAG
AACTTATTATTTCCTTCCTCTTTTCTACAGTATTTAAAGATACCCCAAGAAGCTAATTATAACAAGACGA
ACTCCAATTCACTGTTCCTTGCATTCTAAAACCTTAAATACCAGAAAACAGCTTTTTCAAAGTTGTTTTC
AAAGTTGGCGTATAACATAGTATCGACGGAGCCGATTTTGAAACCGCGGTGATCACAGGCAGCAACGCTC
TGTCATCGTTACAATCAACATGCTACCCTCCGCGAGATCATCCGTGTTTCAAACCCGGCAGCTTAGTTGC
CGTTCTTCCGAATAGCATCGGTAACATGAGCAAAGTCTGCCGCCTTACAACGGCTCTCCCGCTGACGCCG
TCCCGGACTGATGGGCTGCCTGTATCGAGTGGTGATTTTGTGCCGAGCTGCCGGTCGGGGAGCTGTTGGC
TGGCTGGTGGCAGGATATATTGTGGTGTAAACATAACGAATTCGTCTCA
