>Addgene plasmid #68218 | pEGB3 Pnos:Luciferase:Tnos-SF-35S:Renilla:Tnos-35S:P19:Tnos-SF (GB1116) | addgene partial sequence | sequence record 128294 | Kan-R 5'-ATCGCGAGCCCATTTATACC-3'
ATCGCGGCCTTGAGCAAGACGTTTCCCGTTGAATATGGCTCATAACAGAACTTATTATTTCCTTCCTCTT
TTCTACAGTATTTAAAGATACCCCAAGAAGCTAATTATAACAAGACGAACTCCAATTCACTGTTCCTTGC
ATTCTAAAACCTTAAATACCAGAAAACAGCTTTTTCAAAGTTGTTTTCAAAGTTGGCGTATAACATAGTA
TCGACGGAGCCGATTTTGAAACCGCGGTGATCACAGGCAGCAACGCTCTGTCATCGTTACAATCAACATG
CTACCCTCCGCGAGATCATCCGTGTTTCAAACCCGGCAGCTTAGTTGCCGTTCTTCCGAATAGCATCGGT
AACATGAGCAAAGTCTGCCGCCTTACAACGGCTCTCCCGCTGACGCCGTCCCGGACTGATGGGCTGCCTG
TATCGAGTGGTGATTTTGTGCCGAGCTGCCGGTCGGGGAGCTGTTGGCTGGCTGGTGGCAGGATATATTG
TGGTGTAAACATAACGAATTCGTCTCAGGAGATACATGAGAATTAAGGGAGTCACGGTATGACCCCCGCC
GATGACGCGGGACAAGCCGTTTTACGTTTGGAACTGACAGAACCGCAACGTTGAAGGAGCCACTGAGCCG
CGGGTTTCTGGAGTTTAATGAGCTAAGCACATACGTCAGAAACCATTATTGCGCGTTCAAAAGTCGCCTA
