>Addgene plasmid #68218 | pEGB3 Pnos:Luciferase:Tnos-SF-35S:Renilla:Tnos-35S:P19:Tnos-SF (GB1116) | addgene partial sequence | sequence record 129231 | Luc-F 5'-CAGTCAAGTAACAACCGCGA-3'
AGGGCGGAAAGATCGCCGTGTAATGAGCTTGGAATGGATCTTCGATCCCGATCGTTCAAACATTTGGCAA
TAAAGTTTCTTAAGATTGAATCCTGTTGCCGGTCTTGCGACGATTATCATATAATTTCTGTTGAATTACG
TTAAGCATGTAATAATTAACATGTAATGCATGACGTTATTTATGAGATGGGTTTTTATGATTAGAGTCCC
GCAATTATACATTTAATACGCGATAGAAAACAAAATATAGCGCGCAAACTAGGATAAATTATCGCGCGCG
GTGTCATCTATGTTACTAGATCGGGAATTGCCAAGCTAATTCTTGAAGACGAAAGGGCCTCGTGATACGC
CTATTTTTATAGGTTAATGTCATGATAATAATGGTTTCTTAGACGTCAGGTGGCACTTTTCGGGGAAATG
TGCGCGGAACCCCTATTTGTTTATTTTTCTAAATACATTCAAATATGTATCCGCTCATGAGACAATAACC
CTGATAAATGCTTCAATAATGGGACCGACTCGCGCTGTCAGGAGAGCGAAATGATTGATGAAGAACAATG
GTGGATGAAGAACAAAGAAGGAGGGAGCTTTTGTTCAAGATGAACAAAGAACAATAGTGGATGAAGAACA
AAGTGAAAAAAATAAAAA
