>Addgene plasmid #68218 | pEGB3 Pnos:Luciferase:Tnos-SF-35S:Renilla:Tnos-35S:P19:Tnos-SF (GB1116) | addgene partial sequence | sequence record 129237 | RB-F1 5'-ggataaaccttttcacgccc-3'
CGAAATGATTGATGAAGAACAATGGTGGATGAAGAACAAAGAAGGAGGGAGCTTTTGTTCAAGATGAACA
AAGAACAATAGTGGATGAAGAACAAAGTGAAAAAAATAAAAAAAAATGTATGGTTAAATAAAGAGTAAAG
TTACCATTGAGACTCCTGACAGCGCGAGTCGGTCCCATTATTGAAGCATTTATCAGGGTTATTGTCTCAT
GAGCGGATACATATTTGAATGTATTTAGAAAAATAAACAAATAGGGGTTCCGCGCACATTTCCCCGAAAA
GTGCCACCTGACGTCTAAGAAACCATTATTATCATGACATTAACCTATAAAAATAGGCGTATCACGAGGC
CCTTTCGTCTTCAAGAATTAGCTTGGCAATTCCCGATCTAGTAACATAGATGACACCGCGCGCGATAATT
TATCCTAGTTTGCGCGCTATATTTTGTTTTCTATCGCGTATTAAATGTATAATTGCGGGACTCTAATCAT
AAAAACCCATCTCATAAATAACGTCATGCATTACATGTTAATTATTACATGCTTAACGTAATTCAACAGA
AATTATATGATAATCGTCGCAAGACCGGCAACAGGATTCAATCTTAAGAAACTTTATTGCCAAATGTTTG
AACGATCGGGATCGAAGATCCATTCCAAGCTCACTCGCTTTCTTTTTCG
