>Addgene plasmid #68218 | pEGB3 Pnos:Luciferase:Tnos-SF-35S:Renilla:Tnos-35S:P19:Tnos-SF (GB1116) | addgene partial sequence | sequence record 130332 | Rluc-R 5'-TTTACATCTGGCCCACCACT-3'
AAAATACCGGAGTCCTCTCCAAATGAAATGAACTTCCTTATATAGAGGAAGGGTCTTGCGAAGGATAGTG
GGATTGTGCGTCATCCCTTACGTCAGTGGAGATATCACATCAATCCACTTGCTTTGAAGACGTGGTTGGA
ACGTCTTCTTTTTCCACGATGCTCCTCGTGGGTGGGGGTCCATCTTTGGGACCACTGTCGGCAGGGGCAT
CTTGAACGATAGCCTTTCCTTTATCGCAATGATGGCATTTGTAGGTGCCACCTTCCTTTTCTACTGTCCT
TTTGATGAAGTGACAGATAGCTGGGCAATGGAATCCGAGGAGGTTTCCCGATATTACCCTTTGTTGAAAA
GTCTCAATAGCCCTTTGGTCTTCTGAGACTGTATCTTTGATATTCTTGGAGTAGACGAGAGTGTCGTGCT
CCACCATGTTGACGAAGATTTTCTTCTTGTCATTGAGTCGTAAAAGACTCTGTATGAACTGTTCGCCAGT
CTTCACGGCGAGTTCTGTTAGATCCTCGATCTGAATTTTTGACTCCATGGCCTT
